>Addgene plasmid #186448 | pCas12(PI) | addgene full sequence | sequence record 370316 | Addgene NGS Result
ACCCCCCGTTCAGTCCGACCGCTGCGCCTTATCCGGTAACTATCGTCTTGAGTCCAACCCGGAAAGACAT
GCAAAAGCACCACTGGCAGCAGCCACTGGTAATTGATTTAGAGGAGTTAGTCTTGAAGTCATGCGCCGGT
TAAGGCTAAACTGAAAGGACAAGTTTTGGTGACTGCGCTCCTCCAAGCCAGTTACCTCGGTTCAAAGAGT
TGGTAGCTCAGAGAACCTTCGAAAAACCGCCCTGCAAGGCGGTTTTTTCGTTTTCAGAGCAAGAGATTAC
GCGCAGACCAAAACGATCTCAAGAAGATCATCTTATTAATCAGATAAAATATTTCTAGATTTCAGTGCAA
TTTATCTCTTCAAATGTAGCACCTGAAGTCAGCCCCATACGATATAAGTTGTAATTCTCATGTTAGTCAT
GCCCCGCGCCCACCGGAAGGAGCTGACTGGGTTGAAGGCTCTCAAGGGCATCGGTCGAGATCCCGGTGCC
TAATGAGTGAGCTAACTTACATTAATTGCGTTGCGCTCACTGCCCGCTTTCCAGTCGGGAAACCTGTCGT
GCCAGCTGCATTAATGAATCGGCCAACGCGCGGGGAGAGGCGGTTTGCGTATTGGGCGCCAGGGTGGTTT
TTCTTTTCACCAGTGAGACGGGCAACAGCTGATTGCCCTTCACCGCCTGGCCCTGAGAGAGTTGCAGCAA
GCGGTCCACGCTGGTTTGCCCCAGCAGGCGAAAATCCTGTTTGATGGTGGTTAACGGCGGGATATAACAT
GAGCTGTCTTCGGTATCGTCGTATCCCACTACCGAGATGTCCGCACCAACGCGCAGCCCGGACTCGGTAA
TGGCGCGCATTGCGCCCAGCGCCATCTGATCGTTGGCAACCAGCATCGCAGTGGGAACGATGCCCTCATT
CAGCATTTGCATGGTTTGTTGAAAACCGGACATGGCACTCCAGTCGCCTTCCCGTTCCGCTATCGGCTGA
ATTTGATTGCGAGTGAGATATTTATGCCAGCCAGCCAGACGCAGACGCGCCGAGACAGAACTTAATGGGC
CCGCTAACAGCGCGATTTGCTGGTGACCCAATGCGACCAGATGCTCCACGCCCAGTCGCGTACCGTCTTC
ATGGGAGAAAATAATACTGTTGATGGGTGTCTGGTCAGAGACATCAAGAAATAACGCCGGAACATTAGTG
CAGGCAGCTTCCACAGCAATGGCATCCTGGTCATCCAGCGGATAGTTAATGATCAGCCCACTGACGCGTT
GCGCGAGAAGATTGTGCACCGCCGCTTTACAGGCTTCGACGCCGCTTCGTTCTACCATCGACACCACCAC
GCTGGCACCCAGTTGATCGGCGCGAGATTTAATCGCCGCGACAATTTGCGACGGCGCGTGCAGGGCCAGA
CTGGAGGTGGCAACGCCAATCAGCAACGACTGTTTGCCCGCCAGTTGTTGTGCCACGCGGTTGGGAATGT
AATTCAGCTCCGCCATCGCCGCTTCCACTTTTTCCCGCGTTTTCGCAGAAACGTGGCTGGCCTGGTTCAC
CACGCGGGAAACGGTCTGATAAGAGACACCGGCATACTCTGCGACATCGTATAACGTTACTGGTTTCACA
TTCACCACCCTGAATTGACTCTCTTCCGGGCGCTATCATGCCATACCGCGAAAGGTTTTGCGCCATTCGA
TGGTGTCCGGGATCTCGACGCTCTCCCTTATGCGACTCCTGCATTAGGAAATTAATACGACTCACTATAG
GGGAATTGTGAGCGGATAACAATTCCCCTGTAGAAATAATTTTGTTTAACTTTAATAAGGAGATATACCA
TGGATGTCAATTTATCAAGAATTTGTTAATAAATATAGTTTAAGTAAAACTCTAAGATTTGAGTTAATCC
CACAGGGTAAAACACTTGAAAACATAAAAGCAAGAGGTTTGATTTTAGATGATGAGAAAAGAGCTAAAGA
CTACAAAAAGGCTAAACAAATAATTGATAAATATCATCAGTTTTTTATAGAGGAGATATTAAGTTCGGTT
TGTATTAGCGAAGATTTATTACAAAACTATTCTGATGTTTATTTTAAACTTAAAAAGAGTGATGATGATA
ATCTACAAAAAGATTTTAAAAGTGCAAAAGATACGATAAAGAAACAAATATCTGAATATATAAAGGACTC
AGAGAAATTTAAGAATTTGTTTAATCAAAACCTTATCGATGCTAAAAAAGGGCAAGAGTCAGATTTAATT
CTATGGCTAAAGCAATCTAAGGATAATGGTATAGAACTATTTAAAGCCAATAGTGATATCACAGATATAG
ATGAGGCGTTAGAAATAATCAAATCTTTTAAAGGTTGGACAACTTATTTTAAGGGTTTTCATGAAAATAG
AAAAAATGTTTATAGTAGCAATGATATTCCTACATCTATTATTTATAGGATAGTAGATGATAATTTGCCT
AAATTTCTAGAAAATAAAGCTAAGTATGAGAGTTTAAAAGACAAAGCTCCAGAAGCTATAAACTATGAAC
AAATTAAAAAAGATTTGGCAGAAGAGCTAACCTTTGATATTGACTACAAAACATCTGAAGTTAATCAAAG
AGTTTTTTCACTTGATGAAGTTTTTGAGATAGCAAACTTTAATAATTATCTAAATCAAAGTGGTATTACT
AAATTTAATACTATTATTGGTGGTAAATTTGTAAATGGTGAAAATACAAAGAGAAAAGGTATAAATGAAT
ATATAAATCTATACTCACAGCAAATAAATGATAAAACACTCAAAAAATATAAAATGAGTGTTTTATTTAA
GCAAATTTTAAGTGATACAGAATCTAAATCTTTTGTAATTGATAAGTTAGAAGATGATAGTGATGTAGTT
ACAACGATGCAAAGTTTTTATGAGCAAATAGCAGCTTTTAAAACAGTAGAAGAAAAATCTATTAAAGAAA
CACTATCTTTATTATTTGATGATTTAAAAGCTCAAAAACTTGATTTGAGTAAAATTTATTTTAAAAATGA
TAAATCTCTTACTGATCTATCACAACAAGTTTTTGATGATTATAGTGTTATTGGTACAGCGGTACTAGAA
TATATAACTCAACAAATAGCACCTAAAAATCTTGATAACCCTAGTAAGAAAGAGCAAGAATTAATAGCCA
AAAAAACTGAAAAAGCAAAATACTTATCTCTAGAAACTATAAAGCTTGCCTTAGAAGAATTTAATAAGCA
TAGAGATATAGATAAACAGTGTAGGTTTGAAGAAATACTTGCAAACTTTGCGGCTATTCCGATGATATTT
GATGAAATAGCTCAAAACAAAGACAATTTGGCACAGATATCTATCAAATATCAAAATCAAGGTAAAAAAG
ACCTACTTCAAGCTAGTGCGGAAGATGATGTTAAAGCTATCAAGGATCTTTTAGATCAAACTAATAATCT
CTTACATAAACTAAAAATATTTCATATTAGTCAGTCAGAAGATAAGGCAAATATTTTAGACAAGGATGAG
CATTTTTATCTAGTATTTGAGGAGTGCTACTTTGAGCTAGCGAATATAGTGCCTCTTTATAACAAAATTA
GAAACTATATAACTCAAAAGCCATATAGTGATGAGAAATTTAAGCTCAATTTTGAGAACTCGACTTTGGC
TAATGGTTGGGATAAAAATGCAGAGCCTGACAATACGGCAATTTTATTTATCAAAGATGATAAATATTAT
CTGGGTGTGATGAATAAGAAAAATAACAAAATATTTGATGATAAAGCTATCAAAGAAAATAAAGGCGAGG
GTTATAAAAAAATTGTTTATAAACTTTTACCTGGCGCAAATAAAATGTTACCTGCGGTTTTCTTTTCTGC
TAAATCTATAAAATTTTATAATCCTAGTGAAGATATACTTAGAATAAGAAATCATTCCACACATACAAAA
AATGGTAGTCCTCAAAAAGGATATGAAAAATTTGAGTTTAATATTGAAGATTGCCGAAAATTTATAGATT
TTTATAAACAGTCTATAAGTAAGCATCCGGAGTGGAAAGATTTTGGATTTAGATTTTCTGATACTCAAAG
ATATAATTCTATAGATGAATTTTATAGAGAAGTTGAAAATCAAGGCTACAAACTAACTTTTGAAAATATA
TCAGAGAGCTATATTGATAGCGTAGTTAATCAGGGTAAATTGTACCTATTCCAAATCTATAATAAAGATT
TTTCAGCTTATAGCAAAGGGCGACCAAATCTACATACTTTATATTGGAAAGCGCTGTTTGATGAGAGAAA
TCTTCAAGATGTGGTTTATAAGCTAAATGGTGAGGCAGAGCTTTTTTATCGTAAACAATCAATACCTAAA
AAAATCACTCACCCAGCTAAAGAGGCAATAGCTAATAAAAACAAAGATAATCCTAAAAAAGAGAGTGTTT
TTGAATATGATTTAATCAAAGATAAACGCTTTACTGAAGATAAGTTTTTCTTTCACTGTCCTATTACAAT
CAATTTTAAATCTAGTGGAGCTAATAAGTTTAATGATGAAATCAATTTATTGCTAAAAGAAAAAGCAAAT
GATGTTCATATATTAAGTATAGATAGAGGTGAAAGACATTTAGCTTACTATACTTTGGTAGATGGTAAAG
GCAATATCATCAAACAAGATACTTTCAACATCATTGGTAATGATAGAATGAAAACAAACTACCATGATAA
GCTTGCTGCAATAGAGAAAGATAGGGATTCAGCTAGGAAAGACTGGAAAAAGATAAATAACATCAAAGAG
ATGAAAGAGGGCTATCTATCTCAGGTAGTTCATGAAATAGCTAAGCTAGTTATAGAGTATAATGCTATTG
TGGTTTTTGAGGATTTAAATTTTGGATTTAAAAGAGGGCGTTTCAAGGTAGAGAAGCAGGTCTATCAAAA
GTTAGAAAAAATGCTAATTGAGAAACTAAACTATCTAGTTTTCAAAGATAATGAGTTTGATAAAACTGGG
GGAGTGCTTAGAGCTTATCAGCTAACAGCACCTTTTGAGACTTTTAAAAAGATGGGTAAACAAACAGGTA
TTATCTACTATGTACCAGCTGGTTTTACTTCAAAAATTTGTCCTGTAACTGGTTTTGTAAATCAGTTATA
TCCTAAGTATGAAAGTGTCAGCAAATCTCAAGAGTTCTTTAGTAAGTTTGACAAGATTTGTTATAACCTT
GATAAGGGCTATTTTGAGTTTAGTTTTGATTATAAAAACTTTGGTGACAAGGCTGCCAAAGGCAAGTGGA
CTATAGCTAGCTTTGGGAGTAGATTGATTAACTTTAGAAATTCAGATAAAAATCATAATTGGGATACTCG
AGAAGTTTATCCAACTAAAGAGTTGGAGAAATTGCTAAAAGATTATTCTATCGAATATGGGCATGGCGAA
TGTATCAAAGCAGCTATTTGCGGTGAGAGCGACAAAAAGTTTTTTGCTAAGCTAACTAGTGTCCTAAATA
CTATCTTACAAATGCGTAACTCAAAAACAGGTACTGAGTTAGATTATCTAATTTCACCAGTAGCAGATGT
AAATGGCAATTTCTTTGATTCGCGACAGGCGCCAAAAAATATGCCTCAAGATGCTGATGCCAATGGTGCT
TATCATATTGGGCTAAAAGGTCTGATGCTACTAGGTAGGATCAAAAATAATCAAGAGGGCAAAAAACTCA
ATTTGGTTATCAAAAATGAAGAGTATTTTGAGTTCGTGCAGAATAGGAATAACTAACCCAGAGAATTCGA
GCTCGGCGCGCCTGCAGGTCGACAAGCTTGCGCTGCTGCCACCGCTGAGCAATAACTAGCATAACCCCTT
GGGGCCTCTAAACGGGTCTTGAGGGGTTTTTTGCTGAAACCTCAGGCATTTGAGAAGCACACGGTCACAC
TGCTTCCGGTAGTCAATAAACCGGTAAACCAGCAATAGACATAAGCGGCTATTTAACGACCCTGCCCTGA
ACCGACGACCGGGTCGAATTTGCTTTCGAATTTCTGCCATTCATCCGCTTATTATCACTTATTCAGGCGT
AGCAACCAGGCGTTTAAGGGCACCAATAACTGCCTTAAAAAAATTACGCCCCGCCCTGCCACTCATCGCA
GTACTGTTGTAATTCATTAAGCATTCTGCCGACATGGAAGCCATCACAAACGGCATGATGAACCTGAATC
GCCAGCGGCATCAGCACCTTGTCGCCTTGCGTATAATATTTGCCCATAGTGAAAACGGGGGCGAAGAAGT
TGTCCATATTGGCCACGTTTAAATCAAAACTGGTGAAACTCACCCAGGGATTGGCTGAGACGAAAAACAT
ATTCTCAATAAACCCTTTAGGGAAATAGGCCAGGTTTTCACCGTAACACGCCACATCTTGCGAATATATG
TGTAGAAACTGCCGGAAATCGTCGTGGTATTCACTCCAGAGCGATGAAAACGTTTCAGTTTGCTCATGGA
AAACGGTGTAACAAGGGTGAACACTATCCCATATCACCAGCTCACCGTCTTTCATTGCCATACGGAACTC
CGGATGAGCATTCATCAGGCGGGCAAGAATGTGAATAAAGGCCGGATAAAACTTGTGCTTATTTTTCTTT
ACGGTCTTTAAAAAGGCCGTAATATCCAGCTGAACGGTCTGGTTATAGGTACATTGAGCAACTGACTGAA
ATGCCTCAAAATGTTCTTTACGATGCCATTGGGATATATCAACGGTGGTATATCCAGTGATTTTTTTCTC
CATTTTAGCTTCCTTAGCTCCTGAAAATCTCGATAACTCAAAAAATACGCCCGGTAGTGATCTTATTTCA
TTATGGTGAAAGTTGGAACCTCTTACGTGCCGATCAACGTCTCATTTTCGCCAAAAGTTGGCCCAGGGCT
TCCCGGTATCAACAGGGACACCAGGATTTATTTATTCTGCGAAGTGATCTTCCGTCACAGGTATTTATTC
GGCGCAAAGTGCGTCGGGTGATGCTGCCAACTTACTGATTTAGTGTATGATGGTGTTTTTGAGGTGCTCC
AGTGGCTTCTGTTTCTATCAGCTGTCCCTCCTGTTCAGCTACTGACGGGGTGGTGCGTAACGGCAAAAGC
ACCGCCGGACATCAGCGCTAGCGGAGTGTATACTGGCTTACTATGTTGGCACTGATGAGGGTGTCAGTGA
AGTGCTTCATGTGGCAGGAGAAAAAAGGCTGCACCGGTGCGTCAGCAGAATATGTGATACAGGATATATT
CCGCTTCCTCGCTCACTGACTCGCTACGCTCGGTCGTTCGACTGCGGCGAGCGGAAATGGCTTACGAACG
GGGCGGAGATTTCCTGGAAGATGCCAGGAAGATACTTAACAGGGAAGTGAGAGGGCCGCGGCAAAGCCGT
TTTTCCATAGGCTCCGCCCCCCTGACAAGCATCACGAAATCTGACGCTCAAATCAGTGGTGGCGAAACCC
GACAGGACTATAAAGATACCAGGCGTTTCCCCCTGGCGGCTCCCTCGTGCGCTCTCCTGTTCCTGCCTTT
CGGTTTACCGGTGTCATTCCGCTGTTATGGCCGCGTTTGTCTCATTCCACGCCTGACACTCAGTTCCGGG
TAGGCAGTTCGCTCCAAGCTGGACTGTATGCACGA
Features (pLannotate 1.2.2; 16 found; start..end, strand, type, name):
    414..478     -  CDS            TcR (fragment): tetracycline efflux protein; tet; confers resistance to tetracycline
    493..514     -  protein_bind   CAP binding site: CAP binding activates transcription in the presence of cAMP. E. coli catabolite activator protein
    527..1609    -  CDS            lacI: lac repressor; lacI; The lac repressor binds to the lac operator to inhibit transcription in E. coli. This inhibition can be relieved by adding lactose or isopropyl-β-D-thiogalactopyranoside (IPTG).
   1610..1687    -  promoter       lacI promoter: lacI
   1695..1730    -  CDS            TcR (fragment): tetracycline efflux protein; tet; confers resistance to tetracycline
   1733..1751    +  promoter       T7 promoter: promoter for bacteriophage T7 RNA polymerase
   1752..1776    +  protein_bind   lac operator: The lac repressor binds to the lac operator to inhibit transcription in E. coli. This inhibition can be relieved by adding lactose or isopropyl-β-D-thiogalactopyranoside (IPTG). lac repressor encoded by lacI
   1791..1813    +  RBS            RBS: efficient ribosome binding site from bacteriophage T7 gene 10 (Olins and Rangwala, 1989)
   1824..5723    +  CDS            cas12a: CS12A_FRATN - Also known as cpf1 From Francisella tularensis subsp. novicida (strain U112).
   5772..5788    +  CDS            SET1 (fragment): solubility-enhancement tag derived from T7 phage gene 10B
   5796..5843    +  terminator     T7 terminator: transcription terminator for bacteriophage T7 RNA polymerase
   6067..6723    -  CDS            cat: CAT_ECOLX - Experimental evidence at protein level: Swiss-Prot protein existence level 1. This enzyme is an effector of chloramphenicol resistance in bacteria. From Escherichia coli. This protein is used as a marker in many commonly used cloning vectors, such as pACYC184.
   6724..6826    -  promoter       cat promoter: promoter of the E. coli cat gene encoding chloramphenicol acetyltransferase
   6947..7090    +  mobile_element IS1 (fragment): prokaryotic transposable element IS1
   7209..7264    -  rep_origin     RSF ori (fragment): Plasmids containing the RSF 1030 origin of replication can be propagated in E. coli cells that contain additional plasmids with compatible origins.
   7352..302     -  rep_origin     p15A ori (across the origin): Plasmids containing the medium-copy-number p15A origin of replication can be propagated in E. coli cells that contain a second plasmid with the ColE1 origin.
