[The description below was written by a language model from this plasmid's Addgene catalogue record and pLannotate feature annotations shown in this document.]
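Description:
pCas12(PI) is a bacterial expression plasmid built on the pACYC-duet backbone and catalogued as a CRISPR vector. It carries the Cas12a (Cpf1) gene of the type V-A system from Francisella novicida. The annotated sequence is about 7.6 kb. Replication is from the p15A origin, which gives a low-to-medium copy number and is compatible with ColE1-type plasmids, so the construct can be co-maintained with other plasmids in the same E. coli cell. Selection is by chloramphenicol, through the cat gene driven by its own promoter. The short hits to TcR, IS1, the RSF origin and the SET1 tag are small fragments, most likely backbone remnants or annotation artefacts rather than functional parts.

The payload is a single cassette. A T7 promoter is followed by a lac operator and the phage T7 gene 10 ribosome binding site, then the roughly 3.9 kb cas12a open reading frame, and the cassette ends in a T7 terminator. A divergently oriented lacI gene with its own promoter supplies lac repressor, so transcription depends on T7 RNA polymerase in the host and can be induced with IPTG. No affinity or epitope tag on Cas12a is annotated.

The encoded protein carries K613A and K617A substitutions in the PI (PAM-interacting) domain, and the record describes this variant as inactive. The associated publication concerns spacer adaptation and protospacer selection by type V-A and V-B CRISPR-Cas systems. This suggests the plasmid serves as a mutant effector for testing how Cas12a's PAM-interacting domain contributes to these processes, although the record does not describe the specific assays.
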