Addgene plasmid #186448: pCas12(PI)
Purpose: Encodes inactive Cas12a containing mutation in the PI domain (K613A, K617A) from F. novicida (type V-A)
Depositing lab: John van der Oost. Depositing organization: Wageningen University, Department Agrotechnology & Food Sciences. Publication: Adaptation by Type V-A and V-B CRISPR-Cas Systems Demonstrates Conserved Protospacer Selection Mechanisms Between Diverse CRISPR-Cas Types. Wu WY, Jackson SA, Almendros C, Haagsma AC, Yilmaz S, Gort G, van der Oost J, Brouns SJJ, Staals RHJ. CRISPR J. 2022 Aug;5(4):536-547. doi: 10.1089/crispr.2021.0150. Epub 2022 Jul 12. PubMed 35833800.
Backbone
  Vector backbone: pACYC-duet
  Vector type: CRISPR
Growth in bacteria
  Bacterial resistance: Chloramphenicol, 25 μg/mL
  Growth temperature: 37°C
  Growth strain: DH5alpha
  Copy number: Low Copy
Gene/Insert
  Gene/Insert name: Cas12a (PI) (alt name: Cpf1)
  Species: F. Novicida
  Mutation: K613A, K617A
  Promoter: T7
  Cloning method: Unknown
  Sequencing primers: 5′ TGCGACTCCTGCATTAGGAAAT
Terms and licenses: Academic/Nonprofit Terms; Industry Terms: Not Available to Industry
How to cite: pCas12(PI) was a gift from John van der Oost (Addgene plasmid # 186448 ; http://n2t.net/addgene:186448 ; RRID:Addgene_186448)
